>Addgene plasmid #244023 | pYPQ166-AtEXO1B-N | addgene full sequence | sequence record 492740 | Addgene NGS Result
TGGACCAGCCAGGACAGAAATGCCTCGACTTCGCTGCTACCCAAGGTTGCCGGGTGACGCACACCGTGGA
AACGGATGAAGGCACGAACCCAGTGGACATAAGCCTGTTCGGTTCGTAAGCTGTAATGCAAGTAGCGTAT
GCGCTCACGCAACTGGTCCAGAACCTTGACCGAACGCAGCGGTGGTAACGGCGCAGTGGCGGTTTTCATG
GCTTGTTATGACTGTTTTTTTGGGGTACAGTCTATGCCTCGGGCATCCAAGCAGCAAGCGCGTTACGCCG
TGGGTCGATGTTTGATGTTATGGAGCAGCAACGATGTTACGCAGCAGGGCAGTCGCCCTAAAACAAAGTT
AAACATTATGAGGGAAGCGGTGATCGCCGAAGTATCGACTCAACTATCAGAGGTAGTTGGCGTCATCGAG
CGCCATCTCGAACCGACGTTGCTGGCCGTACATTTGTACGGCTCCGCAGTGGATGGCGGCCTGAAGCCAC
ACAGTGATATTGATTTGCTGGTTACGGTGACCGTAAGGCTTGATGAAACAACGCGGCGAGCTTTGATCAA
CGACCTTTTGGAAACTTCGGCTTCCCCTGGAGAGAGCGAGATTCTCCGCGCTGTAGAAGTCACCATTGTT
GTGCACGACGACATCATTCCGTGGCGTTATCCAGCTAAGCGCGAACTGCAATTTGGAGAATGGCAGCGCA
ATGACATTCTTGCAGGTATCTTCGAGCCAGCCACGATCGACATTGATCTGGCTATCTTGCTGACAAAAGC
AAGAGAACATAGCGTTGCCTTGGTAGGTCCAGCGGCGGAGGAACTCTTTGATCCGGTTCCTGAACAGGAT
CTATTTGAGGCGCTAAATGAAACCTTAACGCTATGGAACTCGCCGCCCGACTGGGCTGGCGATGAGCGAA
ATGTAGTGCTTACGTTGTCCCGCATTTGGTACAGCGCAGTAACCGGCAAAATCGCGCCGAAGGATGTCGC
TGCCGACTGGGCAATGGAGCGCCTGCCGGCCCAGTATCAGCCCGTCATACTTGAAGCTAGACAGGCTTAT
CTTGGACAAGAAGAAGATCGCTTGGCCTCGCGCGCAGATCAGTTGGAAGAATTTGTCCACTACGTGAAAG
GCGAGATCACCAAGGTAGTCGGCAAATAACCCTCGAGCCACCCATGACCAAAATCCCTTAACGTGAGTTA
CGCGTCGTTCCACTGAGCGTCAGACCCCGTAGAAAAGATCAAAGGATCTTCTTGAGATCCTTTTTTTCTG
CGCGTAATCTGCTGCTTGCAAACAAAAAAACCACCGCTACCAGCGGTGGTTTGTTTGCCGGATCAAGAGC
TACCAACTCTTTTTCCGAAGGTAACTGGCTTCAGCAGAGCGCAGATACCAAATACTGTTCTTCTAGTGTA
GCCGTAGTTAGGCCACCACTTCAAGAACTCTGTAGCACCGCCTACATACCTCGCTCTGCTAATCCTGTTA
CCAGTGGCTGCTGCCAGTGGCGATAAGTCGTGTCTTACCGGGTTGGACTCAAGACGATAGTTACCGGATA
AGGCGCAGCGGTCGGGCTGAACGGGGGGTTCGTGCACACAGCCCAGCTTGGAGCGAACGACCTACACCGA
ACTGAGATACCTACAGCGTGAGCTATGAGAAAGCGCCACGCTTCCCGAAGGGAGAAAGGCGGACAGGTAT
CCGGTAAGCGGCAGGGTCGGAACAGGAGAGCGCACGAGGGAGCTTCCAGGGGGAAACGCCTGGTATCTTT
ATAGTCCTGTCGGGTTTCGCCACCTCTGACTTGAGCGTCGATTTTTGTGATGCTCGTCAGGGGGGCGGAG
CCTATGGAAAAACGCCAGCAACGCGGCCTTTTTACGGTTCCTGGCCTTTTGCTGGCCTTTTGCTCACATG
TTCTTTCCTGCGTTATCCCCTGATTCTGTGGATAACCGTATTACCGCCTTTGAGTGAGCTGATACCGCTC
GCCGCAGCCGAACGACCGAGCGCAGCGAGTCAGTGAGCGAGGAAGCGGAAGAGCGCCCAATACGCAAACC
GCCTCTCCCCGCGCGTTGGCCGATTCATTAATGCAGCTGGCACGACAGGTTTCCCGACTGGAAAGCGGGC
AGTGAGCGCAACGCAATTAATACGCGTACCGCGAGCCAGGAAGAGTTTGTAGAAACGCAAAAAGGCCATC
CGTCAGGATGGCCTTCTGCTTAGTTTGATGCCTGGCAGTTTATGGCGGGCGTCCTGCCCGCCACCCTCCG
GGCCGTTGCTTCACAACGTTCAAATCCGCTCCCGGCGGATTTGTCCTACTCAGGAGAGCGTTCACCGACA
AACAACAGATAAAACGAAAGGCCCAGTCTTCCGACTGAGCCTTTCGTTTTATTTGATGCCTGGCAGTTCC
CTACTCTCGCGTTAACGCTTGCATGGATGTTTTCCCAGTCACGACGTTGTAAAACGACGGCCAGTCTTAA
GCTCGGGCCCCAAATAATGATTTTATTTTGACTGATAGTGACCTGTTCGTTGCAACAAATTGATGAGCAA
TGCTTTTTTATAATGCCAACTTTGTACAAAAAAGCAGGCTGGTACGTTCCCTACCGGCCGCATATGGGTA
TACAAGGGCTTTTGCCGTTGTTGAAATCGATAATGGTTCCGATTCATATCAAGGAACTCGAGGGTTGTAT
CGTCGCCGTCGATACATATTCATGGCTACACAAAGGGGCTTTATCTTGTAGCCGAGAACTCTGCAAGGGA
TTACCCACCAAGAGGCATATTCAATACTGTATGCATAGAGTTAATTTACTTCGCCATCATGGAGTTAAGC
CTATCATGGTCTTTGATGGAGGTCCGTTACCGATGAAACTAGAACAAGAGAATAAGCGTGCTAGGTCCAG
AAAGGAAAATCTTGCTCGTGCATTGGAGCATGAAGCAAATGGAAATTCCTCAGCTGCTTATGAGTGCTAC
TCAAAGGCCGTAGATATTTCACCTTCTATTGCACATGAGTTGATACAAGTTCTGAGGCAGGAGAATGTTG
ATTACGTTGTTGCTCCTTACGAAGCTGATGCGCAGATGGCATTCTTAGCTATTACTAAGCAAGTTGATGC
GATTATTACTGAGGATTCTGATCTCATACCTTTTGGCTGCCTAAGAATCATTTTCAAAATGGACAAGTTT
GGACACGGTGTTGAGTTTCAAGCCTCCAAGCTACCCAAAAATAAAGATCTCAGTCTATCAGGATTTTCAA
GCCAAATGCTTCTCGAAATGTGCATATTAAGTGGCTGCGATTATTTGCAGTCTCTTCCAGGAATGGGACT
CAAAAGAGCACATGCACTCATTACAAAATTCAAAAGCTATGACAGGGTAATTAAGCACTTAAAGTACAGC
ACAGTTTCAGTTCCTCCTCTTTATGAAGAGTCATTCAAGAGAGCTTTACTAACTTTCAAGCATCAACGTG
TCTATGACCCAAATGCTGAAGATATCATACACTTGTGTGACATTTCTGATAACCTTGGTGAAGATTCAGA
TTTTGTAGGCCCATCGATGCCACAAGATATTGCTAAGGGTATAGCTCTAGGCCAGCTTGATCCATTCACA
CAGTTGCCATTCCAGGCTGAGAGTGTTACTCCTAAATTGGCTGTTGATGATATATCCCGTCCCAAAAGTT
TCAAACCTGAAACTGTAAAGAAAAAGCTTGATTTGCCAGTCCAAAAAAACCTTCTCACCAAGTACTTCTG
CTTTGCGTCTGTTGAGGCAAAAAGAAAATTCAAGGCTCCTAGGATATCACCAATGTCTCTTACCCCAACT
GATGAGTCTCCAAGCATTCCTGATGACAACACACCAGATTTAGATGCTCTTTCAAGCCAGACAACAAATG
AATCCCCGGTTTATAGCTTGGGTGAGAATCCATGTGTTAGCGAAGTTGCAGAGAAAAGAGATTCACCCGA
TGACGATGCAGTGGAAAGGAATCACAAGGACCTTCATCATAAATACTGCGAACGGGAAGTGGATAGGCCG
AAATCAGATAGTTTGAAGGTTATAGTAAGAAGCAAGTATTTTAAGCAGAAACAGGAGGACAAAAGTCTGA
AACAATCTATCCCATGTCTTAATGATTGCTCTGTGATTGGTCAAAGAAAGGCTGTTAAAACTGTGATTAA
CATGTCAAGCGCGTCTAAAAGAGAAGAGAGTCACAGAGCTATAGCAACAAGTCCATGTTTACATCATGAC
CGAATCTACAACGATCATGAAGATGCTAAAGAAGCGAGTTTCTCTGCCATGAACGAGGTGGCTGAGAGAA
CAATAAACACCCACAAGATTAACCATCAGATCAATGAAGAAGAACAAAACCCATCCGTTGAAATTCCTTC
TGCCTTTAGTACTCCCGAGAATGTTATACCTCTCTCTTCCATTGCTATTGATAGTTGCCACGGAGTTGCA
ACAGGGAAGAGGAAGCTTGACTCAGATGAAAACCTTCACAAGGAAAATTTGAAATCCAAGCACATGCGCA
TGGATGAAACTGATACTGCTCTTAATGCAGAAACACCATTAGAAACCGATGATGTTGAGAAGTTTGGTTC
GAACATTTCACATATAGGGCATTACTCAGAAATAGCAGAGAAATCAGTGGAAAGATTTGTCTCAGCTATA
TCGTCTTTCAAATATTCTGGGACTGGCTCTCGTGCTAGCGGTCTCCGTGCCCCTCTCAAAGATATCCGCA
ACACTTGTCCGTCCAAAGGGTTATCTCTTAAACCAGACATCAGCAAGTTTGGCTATGCGTCAAGCAACCG
ACACATGGTGACAAAGTCAAGGAGAATGTTTAAACGTCCTGCTGCCACCAAAAAGGCCGGACAGGCTAAG
AAAAAGAAGGAGCTCTCAGGATCTGAGACCCCAGGCACAAGTGAATCAGCTACACCTGAGTCCATGGATT
ACAAGGACCACGACGGGGATTACAAGGACCACGACATTGATTACAAGGATGATGATGACAAGATGGCTCC
GAAGAAGAAGAGGAAGGTTGGCATCCACGGGGTGCCAGCTGCTGACAAGAAGTACTCGATCGGCCTCGAT
ATTGGGACTAACTCTGTTGGCTGGGCCGTGATCACCGACGAGTACAAGGTGCCCTCAAAGAAGTTCAAGG
TCCTGGGCAACACCGATCGGCATTCCATCAAGAAGAATCTCATTGGCGCTCTCCTGTTCGACAGCGGCGA
GACGGCTGAGGCTACGCGGCTCAAGCGCACCGCCCGCAGGCGGTACACGCGCAGGAAGAATCGCATCTGC
TACCTGCAGGAGATTTTCTCCAACGAGATGGCGAAGGTTGACGATTCTTTCTTCCACAGGCTGGAGGAGT
CATTCCTCGTGGAGGAGGATAAGAAGCACGAGCGGCATCCAATCTTCGGCAACATTGTCGACGAGGTTGC
CTACCACGAGAAGTACCCTACGATCTACCATCTGCGGAAGAAGCTCGTGGACTCCACAGATAAGGCGGAC
CTCCGCCTGATCTACCTCGCTCTGGCCCACATGATTAAGTTCAGGGGCCATTTCCTGATCGAGGGGGATC
TCAACCCGGACAATAGCGATGTTGACAAGCTGTTCATCCAGCTCGTGCAGACGTACAACCAGCTCTTCGA
GGAGAACCCCATTAATGCGTCAGGCGTCGACGCGAAGGCTATCCTGTCCGCTAGGCTCTCGAAGTCTCGG
CGCCTCGAGAACCTGATCGCCCAGCTGCCGGGCGAGAAGAAGAACGGCCTGTTCGGGAATCTCATTGCGC
TCAGCCTGGGGCTCACGCCCAACTTCAAGTCGAATTTCGATCTCGCTGAGGACGCCAAGCTGCAGCTCTC
CAAGGACACATACGACGATGACCTGGATAACCTCCTGGCCCAGATCGGCGATCAGTACGCGGACCTGTTC
CTCGCTGCCAAGAATCTGTCGGACGCCATCCTCCTGTCTGATATTCTCAGGGTGAACACCGAGATTACGA
AGGCTCCGCTCTCAGCCTCCATGATCAAGCGCTACGACGAGCACCATCAGGATCTGACCCTCCTGAAGGC
GCTGGTCAGGCAGCAGCTCCCCGAGAAGTACAAGGAGATCTTCTTCGATCAGTCGAAGAACGGCTACGCT
GGGTACATTGACGGCGGGGCCTCTCAGGAGGAGTTCTACAAGTTCATCAAGCCGATTCTGGAGAAGATGG
ACGGCACGGAGGAGCTGCTGGTGAAGCTCAATCGCGAGGACCTCCTGAGGAAGCAGCGGACATTCGATAA
CGGCAGCATCCCACACCAGATTCATCTCGGGGAGCTGCACGCTATCCTGAGGAGGCAGGAGGACTTCTAC
CCTTTCCTCAAGGATAACCGCGAGAAGATCGAGAAGATTCTGACTTTCAGGATCCCGTACTACGTCGGCC
CACTCGCTAGGGGCAACTCCCGCTTCGCTTGGATGACCCGCAAGTCAGAGGAGACGATCACGCCGTGGAA
CTTCGAGGAGGTGGTCGACAAGGGCGCTAGCGCTCAGTCGTTCATCGAGAGGATGACGAATTTCGACAAG
AACCTGCCAAATGAGAAGGTGCTCCCTAAGCACTCGCTCCTGTACGAGTACTTCACAGTCTACAACGAGC
TGACTAAGGTGAAGTATGTGACCGAGGGCATGAGGAAGCCGGCTTTCCTGTCTGGGGAGCAGAAGAAGGC
CATCGTGGACCTCCTGTTCAAGACCAACCGGAAGGTCACGGTTAAGCAGCTCAAGGAGGACTACTTCAAG
AAGATTGAGTGCTTCGATTCGGTCGAGATCTCTGGCGTTGAGGACCGCTTCAACGCCTCCCTGGGGACCT
ACCACGATCTCCTGAAGATCATTAAGGATAAGGACTTCCTGGACAACGAGGAGAATGAGGATATCCTCGA
GGACATTGTGCTGACACTCACTCTGTTCGAGGACCGGGAGATGATCGAGGAGCGCCTGAAGACTTACGCC
CATCTCTTCGATGACAAGGTCATGAAGCAGCTCAAGAGGAGGAGGTACACCGGCTGGGGGAGGCTGAGCA
GGAAGCTCATCAACGGCATTCGGGACAAGCAGTCCGGGAAGACGATCCTCGACTTCCTGAAGAGCGATGG
CTTCGCGAACCGCAATTTCATGCAGCTGATTCACGATGACAGCCTCACATTCAAGGAGGATATCCAGAAG
GCTCAGGTGAGCGGCCAGGGGGACTCGCTGCACGAGCATATCGCGAACCTCGCTGGCTCGCCAGCTATCA
AGAAGGGGATTCTGCAGACCGTGAAGGTTGTGGACGAGCTGGTGAAGGTCATGGGCAGGCACAAGCCTGA
GAACATCGTCATTGAGATGGCCCGGGAGAATCAGACCACGCAGAAGGGCCAGAAGAACTCACGCGAGAGG
ATGAAGAGGATCGAGGAGGGCATTAAGGAGCTGGGGTCCCAGATCCTCAAGGAGCACCCGGTGGAGAACA
CGCAGCTGCAGAATGAGAAGCTCTACCTGTACTACCTCCAGAATGGCCGCGATATGTATGTGGACCAGGA
GCTGGATATTAACAGGCTCAGCGATTACGACGTCGATCATATCGTTCCACAGTCATTCCTGAAGGATGAC
TCCATTGACAACAAGGTCCTCACCAGGTCGGACAAGAACCGGGGCAAGTCTGATAATGTTCCTTCAGAGG
AGGTCGTTAAGAAGATGAAGAACTACTGGCGCCAGCTCCTGAATGCCAAGCTGATCACGCAGCGGAAGTT
CGATAACCTCACAAAGGCTGAGAGGGGCGGGCTCTCTGAGCTGGACAAGGCGGGCTTCATCAAGAGGCAG
CTGGTCGAGACACGGCAGATCACTAAGCACGTTGCGCAGATTCTCGACTCACGGATGAACACTAAGTACG
ATGAGAATGACAAGCTGATCCGCGAGGTGAAGGTCATCACCCTGAAGTCAAAGCTCGTCTCCGACTTCAG
GAAGGATTTCCAGTTCTACAAGGTTCGGGAGATCAACAATTACCACCATGCCCATGACGCGTACCTGAAC
GCGGTGGTCGGCACAGCTCTGATCAAGAAGTACCCAAAGCTCGAGAGCGAGTTCGTGTACGGGGACTACA
AGGTTTACGATGTGAGGAAGATGATCGCCAAGTCGGAGCAGGAGATTGGCAAGGCTACCGCCAAGTACTT
CTTCTACTCTAACATTATGAATTTCTTCAAGACAGAGATCACTCTGGCCAATGGCGAGATCCGGAAGCGC
CCCCTCATCGAGACGAACGGCGAGACGGGGGAGATCGTGTGGGACAAGGGCAGGGATTTCGCGACCGTCA
GGAAGGTTCTCTCCATGCCACAAGTGAATATCGTCAAGAAGACAGAGGTCCAGACTGGCGGGTTCTCTAA
GGAGTCAATTCTGCCTAAGCGGAACAGCGACAAGCTCATCGCCCGCAAGAAGGACTGGGATCCGAAGAAG
TACGGCGGGTTCGACAGCCCCACTGTGGCCTACTCGGTCCTGGTTGTGGCGAAGGTTGAGAAGGGCAAGT
CCAAGAAGCTCAAGAGCGTGAAGGAGCTGCTGGGGATCACGATTATGGAGCGCTCCAGCTTCGAGAAGAA
CCCGATCGATTTCCTGGAGGCGAAGGGCTACAAGGAGGTGAAGAAGGACCTGATCATTAAGCTCCCCAAG
TACTCACTCTTCGAGCTGGAGAACGGCAGGAAGCGGATGCTGGCTTCCGCTGGCGAGCTGCAGAAGGGGA
ACGAGCTGGCTCTGCCGTCCAAGTATGTGAACTTCCTCTACCTGGCCTCCCACTACGAGAAGCTCAAGGG
CAGCCCCGAGGACAACGAGCAGAAGCAGCTGTTCGTCGAGCAGCACAAGCATTACCTCGACGAGATCATT
GAGCAGATTTCCGAGTTCTCCAAGCGCGTGATCCTGGCCGACGCGAATCTGGATAAGGTCCTCTCCGCGT
ACAACAAGCACCGCGACAAGCCAATCAGGGAGCAGGCTGAGAATATCATTCATCTCTTCACCCTGACGAA
CCTCGGCGCCCCTGCTGCTTTCAAGTACTTCGACACAACTATCGATCGCAAGAGGTACACAAGCACTAAG
GAGGTCCTGGACGCGACCCTCATCCACCAGTCGATTACCGGCCTCTACGAGACGCGCATCGACCTGTCTC
AGCTCGGGGGCGACAAGCGGCCAGCGGCGACGAAGAAGGCGGGGCAGGCGAAGAAGAAGAAGTGAGCTCA
GAGCTTTCGTTCGTATCATCGGTTTCGACAACGTTCGTCAAGTTCAATGCATCAGTTTCATTGCGCACAC
ACCAGAATCCTACTGAGTTTGAGTATTATGGCATTGGGAAAACTGTTTTTCTTGTACCATTTGTTGTGCT
TGTAATTTACTGTGTTTTTTATTCGGTTTTCGCTATCGAACTGTGAAATGGAAATGGATGGAGAAGAGTT
AATGAATGATATGGTCCTTTTGTTCATTCTCAAATTAATATTATTTGTTTTTTCTCTTATTTGTTGTGTG
TTGAATTTGAAATTATAAGAGATATGCAAACATTTTGTTTTGAGTAAAAATGTGTCAAATCGTGGCCTCT
AATGACCGAAGTTAATATGAGGAGTAAAACACTTGTAGTTGTACCATTATGCTTATTCACTAGGCAACAA
ATATATTTTCAGACCTAGAAAAGCTGCAAATGTTACTGAATACAAGTATGTCCTCTTGTGTTTTAGACAT
TTATGAACTTTCCTTTATGTAATTTTCCAGAATCCTTGTCAGATTCTAATCATTGCTTTATAATTATAGT
TATACTCATGGATTTGTAGTTGAGTATGAAAATATTTTTTAATGCATTTTATGACTTGCCAATTGTTCCG
GAACTCTAGATAAGCTTACCGGAAAGGGCGAATTCGCAACTTTGTATACAAAAGTTGAACGAGAAACGTA
AAATGATATAAATATCAATATATTAAATTAGATTTTGCATAAAAAACAGACTACATAATACTGTAAAACA
CAACATATCCAGTCACTATGCCATCCAGCTGATATCCCCTATAGTGAGTCGTATTACATGGTCATAGCTG
TTTCCTGGCAGCTCTGGCCCGTGTCTCAAAATCTCTGATGTTACATTGCACAAGATAAAAATATATCATC
ATGCCTCCTC
Features (pLannotate 1.2.2; 15 found; start..end, strand, type, name):
     96..119     +  promoter       Pc promoter (fragment): intI1 (promoter lies within the coding sequence); class 1 integron promoter
    295..351     +  CDS            GmR (fragment): gentamycin acetyltransferase; aacC1; confers resistance to gentamycin
    358..1149    +  CDS            SmR: aminoglycoside adenylyltransferase (Murphy, 1985); aadA; confers resistance to spectinomycin and streptomycin
   1242..1830    +  rep_origin     ori: high-copy-number ColE1/pMB1/pBR322/pUC origin of replication
   2013..2105    +  CDS            lacI (fragment): lac repressor; lacI; The lac repressor binds to the lac operator to inhibit transcription in E. coli. This inhibition can be relieved by adding lactose or isopropyl-β-D-thiogalactopyranoside (IPTG).
   2160..2187    -  terminator     rrnB T2 terminator: transcription terminator T2 from the E. coli rrnB gene
   2319..2362    +  terminator     rrnB T1 terminator: Escherichia coli rrnB; transcription terminator T1 from the E. coli rrnB gene
   2409..2445    -  CDS            lacZα (fragment): LacZα fragment of β-galactosidase; lacZ fragment
   2461..2560    +  protein_bind   attL1: mutant version of attL; recombination site for the Gateway® LR reaction LR Clonase™
   2584..4788    +  CDS            EXO1: EXO1_ARATH - Experimental evidence at transcript level: Swiss-Prot protein existence level 2. Putative 5'->3' double-stranded DNA exonuclease which may also contain a cryptic 3'->5' double-stranded DNA exonuclease activity. May be involved in DNA mismatch repair (MMR) (By similarity). From Arabidopsis thaliana (Mouse-ear cress).
   4939..4958    +  CDS            2xFLAG (fragment): two tandem FLAG® epitope tags
   5014..9114    +  CDS            cas9: CAS9_STRP1 - Also known as csn1 From Streptococcus pyogenes serotype M1.
   9172..9795    +  terminator     E9 terminator: terminator and polyadenylation signal from the pea rbcS-E9 gene
   9837..9960    +  protein_bind   attR5: mutant version of attR; recombination site for the Gateway® LR reaction LR Clonase™
   9978..9996    -  promoter       T7 promoter: promoter for bacteriophage T7 RNA polymerase
