[The description below was written by a language model from this plasmid's Addgene catalogue record and pLannotate feature annotations shown in this document.]
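Description:
pYPQ166-AtEXO1B-N is a 10,090 bp Gateway entry plasmid for plant CRISPR genome editing, built on the pYPQ166 backbone. It is propagated in E. coli from a high-copy ColE1/pUC-type origin and selected with spectinomycin through the aadA (SmR) aminoglycoside adenylyltransferase gene. Small remnants of a class 1 integron promoter, a gentamicin acetyltransferase gene, lacI and lacZα are also annotated in the backbone. rrnB T1 and T2 terminators sit upstream of the cloning region, where they help insulate the cassette from read-through transcription in bacteria.

The payload lies between attL1 and attR5 recombination sites, a pairing used in multisite Gateway LR assembly, so that this module can be combined with other entry clones in a destination vector. It encodes the Arabidopsis thaliana exonuclease EXO1B (annotated as a putative 5'→3' double-stranded DNA exonuclease) placed at the N-terminus of zSpCas9, a Streptococcus pyogenes Cas9 coding sequence. According to the record, the two are joined by a flexible XTEN linker. A partial FLAG epitope match is annotated in the region between the two reading frames. The recorded insert size of 2,206 bp corresponds to the EXO1B portion rather than to the whole fusion. The fusion is followed by the pea rbcS-E9 terminator and polyadenylation signal, which suits expression in plant cells. The entry clone deliberately lacks a promoter, so one must be provided elsewhere in the final assembled vector; the record does not say which component supplies it. The associated publication indicates that such exonuclease–Cas fusions are used to enlarge the deletions produced at Cas9 target sites in plants.
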