Addgene plasmid #244023: pYPQ166-AtEXO1B-N
Purpose: Gateway entry plasmid (attL1& attR5) expressing AtEXO1B exonuclease fused to the N-terminus of zSpCas9, connected by a flexible XTEN linker, without promoter
Depositing lab: Yiping Qi. Depositing organization: University of Maryland, College Park. Publication: Increasing Cas12a- and Cas9-mediated deletion sizes with exonucleases. Wang X, Clem J, Malzahn A, Qi Y. Plant Physiol. 2025 Oct 31;199(3):kiaf507. doi: 10.1093/plphys/kiaf507. PubMed 41182408.
Backbone
  Vector backbone: pYPQ166
  Backbone manufacturer: Yiping Qi
  Total vector size (bp): 10090
  Vector type: CRISPR
Growth in bacteria
  Bacterial resistance: Spectinomycin, 50 μg/mL
  Growth temperature: 37°C
  Growth strain: DH5alpha
  Copy number: High Copy
Gene/Insert
  Gene/Insert name: Cas9 (alt name: zSpCas9)
  Species: A. thaliana (mustard weed); S. pyogenes
  Insert size (bp): 2206
  Tag / fusion protein: AtEXO1B (N terminal on insert)
Terms and licenses: Academic/Nonprofit Terms; Industry Terms: Not Available to Industry
How to cite: pYPQ166-AtEXO1B-N was a gift from Yiping Qi (Addgene plasmid # 244023 ; http://n2t.net/addgene:244023 ; RRID:Addgene_244023)
